Addgene plasmid #123291: A102-GRM
Purpose: Expression of truncated Glo3 (373-459) in E.Coli
Depositing lab: Blanche Schwappach. Depositing organization: Universitaetsmedizin Goettingen. Publication: Dissection of GTPase-activating proteins reveals functional asymmetry in the COPI coat of budding yeast. Arakel EC, Huranova M, Estrada AF, Rau EM, Spang A, Schwappach B. J Cell Sci. 2019 Aug 29;132(16). pii: jcs.232124. doi: 10.1242/jcs.232124. PubMed 31331965.
Backbone
  Vector backbone: pQE
  Total vector size (bp): 6099
  Vector type: Bacterial Expression
Growth in bacteria
  Bacterial resistance: Ampicillin, 100 μg/mL
  Growth temperature: 37°C
  Growth strain: DH5alpha
  Copy number: Low Copy
Gene/Insert
  Gene/Insert name: Glo3
  Species: S. cerevisiae (budding yeast)
  Insert size (bp): 230
  Mutation: 373-459
  Entrez Gene: GLO3 (a.k.a. YER122C)
  Promoter: T5
  Tag / fusion protein: MBP (N terminal on backbone); His (C terminal on backbone)
  Cloning method: Restriction Enzyme; 5′ cloning site Xma1 (not destroyed); 3′ cloning site BamH1 (not destroyed)
  Sequencing primers: 5′ tctggtatgccgtgcgtactgcggtgatca; 3′ GGCAACCGAGCGTTCTGAACAAATCCAGAT
Terms and licenses: Academic/Nonprofit Terms; Industry Terms: Not Available to Industry
How to cite: A102-GRM was a gift from Blanche Schwappach (Addgene plasmid # 123291 ; http://n2t.net/addgene:123291 ; RRID:Addgene_123291)
