[The description below was written by a language model from this plasmid's Addgene catalogue record and pLannotate feature annotations shown in this document.]
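Description:
A102-GRM is a pQE-based bacterial expression plasmid of about 6.1 kb for producing a truncated fragment of the budding yeast protein Glo3 (residues 373–459) in E. coli. It replicates from a ColE1/pMB1-type origin, next to a pBR322 bom region and only a short remnant of rop. The catalogue lists it as low copy, and selection is by ampicillin through the bla gene and its own promoter. The backbone also carries a chloramphenicol acetyltransferase sequence behind a partial cat promoter, a standard pQE element. It is annotated as full length in the depositor sequence but as a fragment in the sequencing result, and chloramphenicol is not listed as a selection marker.

Expression is driven by the bacteriophage T5 promoter, which is read by the host RNA polymerase and has lac operator sites embedded in it and immediately downstream. A plasmid-borne lacI gene under the stronger lacIq promoter supplies repressor, so transcription stays off until it is induced with IPTG, independently of the host strain's lacI status. The open reading frame begins with a signal-sequence-free maltose-binding protein, which remains cytosolic, followed by the Glo3 segment cloned between XmaI and BamHI sites. The record also lists a C-terminal His tag from the backbone, although it is not annotated in either feature table. The lambda t0 terminator closes this transcription unit, and an rrnB T1 terminator follows the cat region.

Glo3 is a GTPase-activating protein for ARF-family GTPases that acts in retrograde Golgi-to-ER transport. The MBP and His tags would allow affinity purification of the recombinant fragment, consistent with the associated study dissecting ArfGAP function in the yeast COPI coat. The depositor and sequencing-derived records differ by only a few nucleotides and show the same feature layout.
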