Features (pLannotate 1.2.2; 17 found; start..end, strand, type, name):
     10..54      +  promoter       T5 promoter: bacteriophage T5 promoter for E. coli RNA polymerase, with embedded lac operator
     62..78      +  protein_bind   lac operator: The lac repressor binds to the lac operator to inhibit transcription in E. coli. This inhibition can be relieved by adding lactose or isopropyl-β-D-thiogalactopyranoside (IPTG). lac repressor encoded by lacI
    123..1221    +  CDS            MBP (fragment): maltose binding protein from E. coli; malE (mutated); This version of the gene does not encode a signal sequence, so MBP will remain in the cytosol.
   1303..1500    +  CDS            GLO3 (fragment): GLO3_YEAST - Experimental evidence at protein level: Swiss-Prot protein existence level 1. GTPase-activating protein for the ADP ribosylation factor (ARF) family. Involved in retrograde vesicular transport from the Golgi to the endoplasmic reticulum. From Saccharomyces cerevisiae (strain ATCC 204508 / S288c) (Baker's yeast).
   1556..1650    +  terminator     lambda t0 terminator: transcription terminator from phage lambda
   1665..1693    +  promoter       cat promoter (fragment): promoter of the E. coli cat gene encoding chloramphenicol acetyltransferase
   1694..2353    +  CDS            CmR: chloramphenicol acetyltransferase; cat; confers resistance to chloramphenicol
   2418..2504    +  terminator     rrnB T1 terminator: Escherichia coli rrnB; transcription terminator T1 from the E. coli rrnB gene
   2527..2544    -  promoter       tet promoter (fragment): E. coli promoter for tetracycline efflux protein gene
   2563..2584    -  protein_bind   CAP binding site: CAP binding activates transcription in the presence of cAMP. E. coli catabolite activator protein
   2597..3679    -  CDS            lacI: lac repressor; lacI; The lac repressor binds to the lac operator to inhibit transcription in E. coli. This inhibition can be relieved by adding lactose or isopropyl-β-D-thiogalactopyranoside (IPTG).
   3680..3757    -  promoter       lacIq promoter: lacI (mutant); In the lacIq allele, a single base change in the promoter boosts expression of the lacI gene about 10-fold.
   3806..3847    +  CDS            rop (fragment): Rop protein, which maintains plasmids at low copy number; rop
   3949..4089    +  misc_feature   bom: basis of mobility region from pBR322
   4275..4863    -  rep_origin     ori: high-copy-number ColE1/pMB1/pBR322/pUC origin of replication
   5034..5894    -  CDS            AmpR: β-lactamase; bla; confers resistance to ampicillin, carbenicillin, and related antibiotics
   5895..5999    -  promoter       AmpR promoter: bla
>Addgene plasmid #123291 | A102-GRM | depositor full sequence | sequence record 235348 | A102-GRM sequence 6099 bps
CTCGAGAAATCATAAAAAATTTATTTGCTTTGTGAGCGGATAACAATTATAATAGATTCAATTGTGAGCG
GATAACAATTTCACACAGAATTCATTAAAGAGGAGAAATTAACCATGACCGGGAAAACTGAAGAAGGTAA
ACTGGTAATCTGGATTAACGGCGATAAAGGCTATAACGGTCTCGCTGAAGTCGGTAAGAAATTCGAGAAA
GATACCGGAATTAAAGTCACCGTTGAGCATCCGGATAAACTGGAAGAGAAATTCCCACAGGTTGCGGCAA
CTGGCGATGGCCCTGACATTATCTTCTGGGCACACGACCGCTTTGGTGGCTACGCTCAATCTGGCCTGTT
GGCTGAAATCACCCCGGACAAAGCGTTCCAGGACAAGCTGTATCCGTTTACCTGGGATGCCGTACGTTAC
AACGGCAAGCTGATTGCTTACCCGATCGCTGTTGAAGCGTTATCGCTGATTTATAACAAAGATCTGCTGC
CGAACCCGCCAAAAACCTGGGAAGAGATCCCGGCGCTGGATAAAGAACTGAAAGCGAAAGGTAAGAGCGC
GCTGATGTTCAACCTGCAAGAACCGTACTTCACCTGGCCGCTGATTGCTGCTGACGGGGGTTATGCGTTC
AAGTATGAAAACGGCAAGTACGACATTAAAGACGTGGGCGTGGATAACGCTGGCGCGAAAGCGGGTCTGA
CCTTCCTGGTTGACCTGATTAAAAACAAACACATGAATGCAGACACTGATTACTCCATCGCAGAAGCTGC
CTTTAATAAAGGCGAAACAGCGATGACCATCAACGGCCCGTGGGCATGGTCCAACATCGACACCAGCAAA
GTGAATTATGGTGTAACGGTACTGCCGACCTTCAAGGGTCAACCATCCAAACCGTTCGTTGGCGTGCTGA
GCGCAGGTATTAACGCCGCCAGTCCGAACAAAGAGCTGGCAAAAGAGTTCCTCGAAAACTATCTGCTGAC
TGATGAAGGTCTGGAAGCGGTTAATAAAGACAAACCGCTGGGTGCCGTAGCGCTGAAGTCTTACGAGGAA
GAGTTGGCGAAAGATCCACGTATTGCCGCCACGATGGAAAACGCCCAGAAAGGTGAAATCATGCCGAACA
TCCCGCAGATGTCCGCTTTCTGGTATGCCGTGCGTACTGCGGTGATCAACGCCGCCAGCGGTCGTCAGAC
TGTCGATGAAGCCCTGAAAGACGCGCAGACTAATTCGAGCTCGGGTGAAAACCTCTACTTCCAAGGGTCC
ATGGGTACCCGGGGGGAAGGCGGCGGCGGCTCGGGCGGCGGCGGCTCGAGATATACGGGCAGAATCGCGG
AAAGGTACGGCACACAAAAAGCTATATCATCTGATCAATTATTTGGTCGTGGCTCATTTGATGAAGCAGC
AAACAGGGAAGCGCATGACAAGTTGAAAACATTTGACAATGCTACATCAATTTCCTCTTCTTCATACTTT
GGAGAAGATAAAGAAGTGGATGAACGCGGATCCCATCATCATCATCACCACCACCATCACCACTAAGCTT
AATTAGCTGAGCTTGGACTCCTGTTGATAGATCCAGTAATGACCTCAGAACTCCATCTGGATTTGTTCAG
AACGCTCGGTTGCCGCCGGGCGTTTTTTATTGGTGAGAATCCAAGCTAGCTTGGCGAGATTTTCAGGAGC
TAAGGAAGCTAAAATGGAGAAAAAAATCACTGGATATACCACCGTTGATATATCCCAATGGCATCGTAAA
GAACATTTTGAGGCATTTCAGTCAGTTGCTCAATGTACCTATAACCAGACCGTTCAGCTGGATATTACGG
CCTTTTTAAAGACCGTAAAGAAAAATAAGCACAAGTTTTATCCGGCCTTTATTCACATTCTTGCCCGCCT
GATGAATGCTCATCCGGAATTTCGTATGGCAATGAAAGACGGTGAGCTGGTGATATGGGATAGTGTTCAC
CCTTGTTACACCGTTTTCCATGAGCAAACTGAAACGTTTTCATCGCTCTGGAGTGAATACCACGACGATT
TCCGGCAGTTTCTACACATATATTCGCAAGATGTGGCGTGTTACGGTGAAAACCTGGCCTATTTCCCTAA
AGGGTTTATTGAGAATATGTTTTTCGTCTCAGCCAATCCCTGGGTGAGTTTCACCAGTTTTGATTTAAAC
GTGGCCAATATGGACAACTTCTTCGCCCCCGTTTTCATCATGAGCAAATATTATACGCAAGGCGACAAGG
TGCTGATGCCGCTGGCGATTCAGGTTCATCATGCCGTTTGTGATGGCTTCCATGTCGGCAGAATGCTTAA
TGAATTACAACAGTACTGCGATGAGTGGCAGGGCGGGGCGTAATTTTTTTAAGGCAGTTATTGGTGCCCT
TAAACGCCTGGGGTAATGACTCTCTAGCTTGAGGCATCAAATAAAACGAAAGGCTCAGTCGAAAGACTGG
GCCTTTCGTTTTATCTGTTGTTTGTCGGTGAACGCTCTCCTGAGTAGGACAAATCCGCCCTCTAGATTAC
GTGCAGTCGATGATAAGCTGTCAAACATGAGAATTGTGCCTAATGAGTGAGCTAACTTACATTAATTGCG
TTGCGCTCACTGCCCGCTTTCCAGTCGGGAAACCTGTCGTGCCAGCTGCATTAATGAATCGGCCAACGCG
CGGGGAGAGGCGGTTTGCGTATTGGGCGCCAGGGTGGTTTTTCTTTTCACCAGTGAGACGGGCAACAGCT
GATTGCCCTTCACCGCCTGGCCCTGAGAGAGTTGCAGCAAGCGGTCCACGCTGGTTTGCCCCAGCAGGCG
AAAATCCTGTTTGATGGTGGTTAACGGCGGGATATAACATGAGCTGTCTTCGGTATCGTCGTATCCCACT
ACCGAGATATCCGCACCAACGCGCAGCCCGGACTCGGTAATGGCGCGCATTGCGCCCAGCGCCATCTGAT
CGTTGGCAACCAGCATCGCAGTGGGAACGATGCCCTCATTCAGCATTTGCATGGTTTGTTGAAAACCGGA
CATGGCACTCCAGTCGCCTTCCCGTTCCGCTATCGGCTGAATTTGATTGCGAGTGAGATATTTATGCCAG
CCAGCCAGACGCAGACGCGCCGAGACAGAACTTAATGGGCCCGCTAACAGCGCGATTTGCTGGTGACCCA
ATGCGACCAGATGCTCCACGCCCAGTCGCGTACCGTCTTCATGGGAGAAAATAATACTGTTGATGGGTGT
CTGGTCAGAGACATCAAGAAATAACGCCGGAACATTAGTGCAGGCAGCTTCCACAGCAATGGCATCCTGG
TCATCCAGCGGATAGTTAATGATCAGCCCACTGACGCGTTGCGCGAGAAGATTGTGCACCGCCGCTTTAC
AGGCTTCGACGCCGCTTCGTTCTACCATCGACACCACCACGCTGGCACCCAGTTGATCGGCGCGAGATTT
AATCGCCGCGACAATTTGCGACGGCGCGTGCAGGGCCAGACTGGAGGTGGCAACGCCAATCAGCAACGAC
TGTTTGCCCGCCAGTTGTTGTGCCACGCGGTTGGGAATGTAATTCAGCTCCGCCATCGCCGCTTCCACTT
TTTCCCGCGTTTTCGCAGAAACGTGGCTGGCCTGGTTCACCACGCGGGAAACGGTCTGATAAGAGACACC
GGCATACTCTGCGACATCGTATAACGTTACTGGTTTCACATTCACCACCCTGAATTGACTCTCTTCCGGG
CGCTATCATGCCATACCGCGAAAGGTTTTGCACCATTCGATGGTGTCGGAATTTCGGGCAGCGTTGGGTC
CTGGCCACGGGTGCGCATGATCTAGAGCTGCCTCGCGCGTTTCGGTGATGACGGTGAAAACCTCTGACAC
ATGCAGCTCCCGGAGACGGTCACAGCTTGTCTGTAAGCGGATGCCGGGAGCAGACAAGCCCGTCAGGGCG
CGTCAGCGGGTGTTGGCGGGTGTCGGGGCGCAGCCATGACCCAGTCACGTAGCGATAGCGGAGTGTATAC
TGGCTTAACTATGCGGCATCAGAGCAGATTGTACTGAGAGTGCACCATATGCGGTGTGAAATACCGCACA
GATGCGTAAGGAGAAAATACCGCATCAGGCGCTCTTCCGCTTCCTCGCTCACTGACTCGCTGCGCTCGGT
CGTTCGGCTGCGGCGAGCGGTATCAGCTCACTCAAAGGCGGTAATACGGTTATCCACAGAATCAGGGGAT
AACGCAGGAAAGAACATGTGAGCAAAAGGCCAGCAAAAGGCCAGGAACCGTAAAAAGGCCGCGTTGCTGG
CGTTTTTCCATAGGCTCCGCCCCCCTGACGAGCATCACAAAAATCGACGCTCAAGTCAGAGGTGGCGAAA
CCCGACAGGACTATAAAGATACCAGGCGTTTCCCCCTGGAAGCTCCCTCGTGCGCTCTCCTGTTCCGACC
CTGCCGCTTACCGGATACCTGTCCGCCTTTCTCCCTTCGGGAAGCGTGGCGCTTTCTCATAGCTCACGCT
GTAGGTATCTCAGTTCGGTGTAGGTCGTTCGCTCCAAGCTGGGCTGTGTGCACGAACCCCCCGTTCAGCC
CGACCGCTGCGCCTTATCCGGTAACTATCGTCTTGAGTCCAACCCGGTAAGACACGACTTATCGCCACTG
GCAGCAGCCACTGGTAACAGGATTAGCAGAGCGAGGTATGTAGGCGGTGCTACAGAGTTCTTGAAGTGGT
GGCCTAACTACGGCTACACTAGAAGGACAGTATTTGGTATCTGCGCTCTGCTGAAGCCAGTTACCTTCGG
AAAAAGAGTTGGTAGCTCTTGATCCGGCAAACAAACCACCGCTGGTAGCGGTGGTTTTTTTGTTTGCAAG
CAGCAGATTACGCGCAGAAAAAAAGGATCTCAAGAAGATCCTTTGATCTTTTCTACGGGGTCTGACGCTC
AGTGGAACGAAAACTCACGTTAAGGGATTTTGGTCATGAGATTATCAAAAAGGATCTTCACCTAGATCCT
TTTAAATTAAAAATGAAGTTTTAAATCAATCTAAAGTATATATGAGTAAACTTGGTCTGACAGTTACCAA
TGCTTAATCAGTGAGGCACCTATCTCAGCGATCTGTCTATTTCGTTCATCCATAGTTGCCTGACTCCCCG
TCGTGTAGATAACTACGATACGGGAGGGCTTACCATCTGGCCCCAGTGCTGCAATGATACCGCGAGACCC
ACGCTCACCGGCTCCAGATTTATCAGCAATAAACCAGCCAGCCGGAAGGGCCGAGCGCAGAAGTGGTCCT
GCAACTTTATCCGCCTCCATCCAGTCTATTAATTGTTGCCGGGAAGCTAGAGTAAGTAGTTCGCCAGTTA
ATAGTTTGCGCAACGTTGTTGCCATTGCTACAGGCATCGTGGTGTCACGCTCGTCGTTTGGTATGGCTTC
ATTCAGCTCCGGTTCCCAACGATCAAGGCGAGTTACATGATCCCCCATGTTGTGCAAAAAAGCGGTTAGC
TCCTTCGGTCCTCCGATCGTTGTCAGAAGTAAGTTGGCCGCAGTGTTATCACTCATGGTTATGGCAGCAC
TGCATAATTCTCTTACTGTCATGCCATCCGTAAGATGCTTTTCTGTGACTGGTGAGTACTCAACCAAGTC
ATTCTGAGAATAGTGTATGCGGCGACCGAGTTGCTCTTGCCCGGCGTCAATACGGGATAATACCGCGCCA
CATAGCAGAACTTTAAAAGTGCTCATCATTGGAAAACGTTCTTCGGGGCGAAAACTCTCAAGGATCTTAC
CGCTGTTGAGATCCAGTTCGATGTAACCCACTCGTGCACCCAACTGATCTTCAGCATCTTTTACTTTCAC
CAGCGTTTCTGGGTGAGCAAAAACAGGAAGGCAAAATGCCGCAAAAAAGGGAATAAGGGCGACACGGAAA
TGTTGAATACTCATACTCTTCCTTTTTCAATATTATTGAAGCATTTATCAGGGTTATTGTCTCATGAGCG
GATACATATTTGAATGTATTTAGAAAAATAAACAAATAGGGGTTCCGCGCACATTTCCCCGAAAAGTGCC
ACCTGACGTCTAAGAAACCATTATTATCATGACATTAACCTATAAAAATAGGCGTATCACGAGGCCCTTT
CGTCTTCAC
