Features (pLannotate 1.2.2; 17 found; start..end, strand, type, name):
      1..45      +  promoter       T5 promoter: bacteriophage T5 promoter for E. coli RNA polymerase, with embedded lac operator
     53..69      +  protein_bind   lac operator: The lac repressor binds to the lac operator to inhibit transcription in E. coli. This inhibition can be relieved by adding lactose or isopropyl-β-D-thiogalactopyranoside (IPTG). lac repressor encoded by lacI
    114..1212    +  CDS            MBP (fragment): maltose binding protein from E. coli; malE (mutated); This version of the gene does not encode a signal sequence, so MBP will remain in the cytosol.
   1294..1491    +  CDS            GLO3 (fragment): GLO3_YEAST - Experimental evidence at protein level: Swiss-Prot protein existence level 1. GTPase-activating protein for the ADP ribosylation factor (ARF) family. Involved in retrograde vesicular transport from the Golgi to the endoplasmic reticulum. From Saccharomyces cerevisiae (strain ATCC 204508 / S288c) (Baker's yeast).
   1547..1641    +  terminator     lambda t0 terminator: transcription terminator from phage lambda
   1656..1684    +  promoter       cat promoter (fragment): promoter of the E. coli cat gene encoding chloramphenicol acetyltransferase
   1685..2348    +  CDS            CmR (fragment): chloramphenicol acetyltransferase; cat; confers resistance to chloramphenicol
   2413..2499    +  terminator     rrnB T1 terminator: Escherichia coli rrnB; transcription terminator T1 from the E. coli rrnB gene
   2522..2539    -  promoter       tet promoter (fragment): E. coli promoter for tetracycline efflux protein gene
   2558..2579    -  protein_bind   CAP binding site: CAP binding activates transcription in the presence of cAMP. E. coli catabolite activator protein
   2592..3674    -  CDS            lacI: lac repressor; lacI; The lac repressor binds to the lac operator to inhibit transcription in E. coli. This inhibition can be relieved by adding lactose or isopropyl-β-D-thiogalactopyranoside (IPTG).
   3675..3752    -  promoter       lacIq promoter: lacI (mutant); In the lacIq allele, a single base change in the promoter boosts expression of the lacI gene about 10-fold.
   3801..3842    +  CDS            rop (fragment): Rop protein, which maintains plasmids at low copy number; rop
   3944..4084    +  misc_feature   bom: basis of mobility region from pBR322
   4270..4858    -  rep_origin     ori: high-copy-number ColE1/pMB1/pBR322/pUC origin of replication
   5029..5889    -  CDS            AmpR: β-lactamase; bla; confers resistance to ampicillin, carbenicillin, and related antibiotics
   5890..5994    -  promoter       AmpR promoter: bla
>Addgene plasmid #123291 | A102-GRM | addgene full sequence | sequence record 255907 | Addgene NGS Result
TCATAAAAAATTTATTTGCTTTGTGAGCGGATAACAATTATAATAGATTCAATTGTGAGCGGATAACAAT
TTCACACAGAATTCATTAAAGAGGAGAAATTAACCATGACCGGGAAAACTGAAGAAGGTAAACTGGTAAT
CTGGATTAACGGCGATAAAGGCTATAACGGTCTCGCTGAAGTCGGTAAGAAATTCGAGAAAGATACCGGA
ATTAAAGTCACCGTTGAGCATCCGGATAAACTGGAAGAGAAATTCCCACAGGTTGCGGCAACTGGCGATG
GCCCTGACATTATCTTCTGGGCACACGACCGCTTTGGTGGCTACGCTCAATCTGGCCTGTTGGCTGAAAT
CACCCCGGACAAAGCGTTCCAGGACAAGCTGTATCCGTTTACCTGGGATGCCGTACGTTACAACGGCAAG
CTGATTGCTTACCCGATCGCTGTTGAAGCGTTATCGCTGATTTATAACAAAGATCTGCTGCCGAACCCGC
CAAAAACCTGGGAAGAGATCCCGGCGCTGGATAAAGAACTGAAAGCGAAAGGTAAGAGCGCGCTGATGTT
CAACCTGCAAGAACCGTACTTCACCTGGCCGCTGATTGCTGCTGACGGGGGTTATGCGTTCAAGTATGAA
AACGGCAAGTACGACATTAAAGACGTGGGCGTGGATAACGCTGGCGCGAAAGCGGGTCTGACCTTCCTGG
TTGACCTGATTAAAAACAAACACATGAATGCAGACACTGATTACTCCATCGCAGAAGCTGCCTTTAATAA
AGGCGAAACAGCGATGACCATCAACGGCCCGTGGGCATGGTCCAACATCGACACCAGCAAAGTGAATTAT
GGTGTAACGGTACTGCCGACCTTCAAGGGTCAACCATCCAAACCGTTCGTTGGCGTGCTGAGCGCAGGTA
TTAACGCCGCCAGTCCGAACAAAGAGCTGGCAAAAGAGTTCCTCGAAAACTATCTGCTGACTGATGAAGG
TCTGGAAGCGGTTAATAAAGACAAACCGCTGGGTGCCGTAGCGCTGAAGTCTTACGAGGAAGAGTTGGCG
AAAGATCCACGTATTGCCGCCACGATGGAAAACGCCCAGAAAGGTGAAATCATGCCGAACATCCCGCAGA
TGTCCGCTTTCTGGTATGCCGTGCGTACTGCGGTGATCAACGCCGCCAGCGGTCGTCAGACTGTCGATGA
AGCCCTGAAAGACGCGCAGACTAATTCGAGCTCGGGTGAAAACCTCTACTTCCAAGGGTCCATGGGTACC
CGGGGGGAAGGCGGCGGCGGCTCGGGCGGCGGCGGCTCGAGATATACGGGCAGAATCGCGGAAAGGTACG
GCACACAAAAAGCTATATCATCTGATCAATTATTTGGTCGTGGCTCATTTGATGAAGCAGCAAACAGGGA
AGCGCATGACAAGTTGAAAACATTTGACAATGCTACATCAATTTCCTCTTCTTCATACTTTGGAGAAGAT
AAAGAAGTGGATGAACGCGGATCCCATCATCATCATCACCACCACCATCACCACTAAGCTTAATTAGCTG
AGCTTGGACTCCTGTTGATAGATCCAGTAATGACCTCAGAACTCCATCTGGATTTGTTCAGAACGCTCGG
TTGCCGCCGGGCGTTTTTTATTGGTGAGAATCCAAGCTAGCTTGGCGAGATTTTCAGGAGCTAAGGAAGC
TAAAATGGAGAAAAAAATCACTGGATATACCACCGTTGATATATCCCAATGGCATCGTAAAGAACATTTT
GAGGCATTTCAGTCAGTTGCTCAATGTACCTATAACCAGACCGTTCAGCTGGATATTACGGCCTTTTTAA
AGACCGTAAAGAAAAATAAGCACAAGTTTTATCCGGCCTTTATTCACATTCTTGCCCGCCTGATGAATGC
TCATCCGGAATTTCGTATGGCAATGAAAGACGGTGAGCTGGTGATATGGGATAGTGTTCACCCTTGTTAC
ACCGTTTTCCATGAGCAAACTGAAACGTTTTCATCGCTCTGGAGTGAATACCACGACGATTTCCGGCAGT
TTCTACACATATATTCGCAAGATGTGGCGTGTTACGGTGAAAACCTGGCCTATTTCCCTAAAGGGTTTAT
TGAGAATATGTTTTTCGTCTCAGCCAATCCCTGGGTGAGTTTCACCAGTTTTGATTTAAACGTGGCCAAT
ATGGACAACTTCTTCGCCCCCGTTTTCACCATGCATGGGCAAATATTATACGCAAGGCGACAAGGTGCTG
ATGCCGCTGGCGATTCAGGTTCATCATGCCGTTTGTGATGGCTTCCATGTCGGCAGAATGCTTAATGAAT
TACAACAGTACTGCGATGAGTGGCAGGGCGGGGCGTAATTTTTTTAAGGCAGTTATTGGTGCCCTTAAAC
GCCTGGGGTAATGACTCTCTAGCTTGAGGCATCAAATAAAACGAAAGGCTCAGTCGAAAGACTGGGCCTT
TCGTTTTATCTGTTGTTTGTCGGTGAACGCTCTCCTGAGTAGGACAAATCCGCCCTCTAGATTACGTGCA
GTCGATGATAAGCTGTCAAACATGAGAATTGTGCCTAATGAGTGAGCTAACTTACATTAATTGCGTTGCG
CTCACTGCCCGCTTTCCAGTCGGGAAACCTGTCGTGCCAGCTGCATTAATGAATCGGCCAACGCGCGGGG
AGAGGCGGTTTGCGTATTGGGCGCCAGGGTGGTTTTTCTTTTCACCAGTGAGACGGGCAACAGCTGATTG
CCCTTCACCGCCTGGCCCTGAGAGAGTTGCAGCAAGCGGTCCACGCTGGTTTGCCCCAGCAGGCGAAAAT
CCTGTTTGATGGTGGTTAACGGCGGGATATAACATGAGCTGTCTTCGGTATCGTCGTATCCCACTACCGA
GATATCCGCACCAACGCGCAGCCCGGACTCGGTAATGGCGCGCATTGCGCCCAGCGCCATCTGATCGTTG
GCAACCAGCATCGCAGTGGGAACGATGCCCTCATTCAGCATTTGCATGGTTTGTTGAAAACCGGACATGG
CACTCCAGTCGCCTTCCCGTTCCGCTATCGGCTGAATTTGATTGCGAGTGAGATATTTATGCCAGCCAGC
CAGACGCAGACGCGCCGAGACAGAACTTAATGGGCCCGCTAACAGCGCGATTTGCTGGTGACCCAATGCG
ACCAGATGCTCCACGCCCAGTCGCGTACCGTCTTCATGGGAGAAAATAATACTGTTGATGGGTGTCTGGT
CAGAGACATCAAGAAATAACGCCGGAACATTAGTGCAGGCAGCTTCCACAGCAATGGCATCCTGGTCATC
CAGCGGATAGTTAATGATCAGCCCACTGACGCGTTGCGCGAGAAGATTGTGCACCGCCGCTTTACAGGCT
TCGACGCCGCTTCGTTCTACCATCGACACCACCACGCTGGCACCCAGTTGATCGGCGCGAGATTTAATCG
CCGCGACAATTTGCGACGGCGCGTGCAGGGCCAGACTGGAGGTGGCAACGCCAATCAGCAACGACTGTTT
GCCCGCCAGTTGTTGTGCCACGCGGTTGGGAATGTAATTCAGCTCCGCCATCGCCGCTTCCACTTTTTCC
CGCGTTTTCGCAGAAACGTGGCTGGCCTGGTTCACCACGCGGGAAACGGTCTGATAAGAGACACCGGCAT
ACTCTGCGACATCGTATAACGTTACTGGTTTCACATTCACCACCCTGAATTGACTCTCTTCCGGGCGCTA
TCATGCCATACCGCGAAAGGTTTTGCACCATTCGATGGTGTCGGAATTTCGGGCAGCGTTGGGTCCTGGC
CACGGGTGCGCATGATCTAGAGCTGCCTCGCGCGTTTCGGTGATGACGGTGAAAACCTCTGACACATGCA
GCTCCCGGAGACGGTCACAGCTTGTCTGTAAGCGGATGCCGGGAGCAGACAAGCCCGTCAGGGCGCGTCA
GCGGGTGTTGGCGGGTGTCGGGGCGCAGCCATGACCCAGTCACGTAGCGATAGCGGAGTGTATACTGGCT
TAACTATGCGGCATCAGAGCAGATTGTACTGAGAGTGCACCATATGCGGTGTGAAATACCGCACAGATGC
GTAAGGAGAAAATACCGCATCAGGCGCTCTTCCGCTTCCTCGCTCACTGACTCGCTGCGCTCGGTCGTTC
GGCTGCGGCGAGCGGTATCAGCTCACTCAAAGGCGGTAATACGGTTATCCACAGAATCAGGGGATAACGC
AGGAAAGAACATGTGAGCAAAAGGCCAGCAAAAGGCCAGGAACCGTAAAAAGGCCGCGTTGCTGGCGTTT
TTCCATAGGCTCCGCCCCCCTGACGAGCATCACAAAAATCGACGCTCAAGTCAGAGGTGGCGAAACCCGA
CAGGACTATAAAGATACCAGGCGTTTCCCCCTGGAAGCTCCCTCGTGCGCTCTCCTGTTCCGACCCTGCC
GCTTACCGGATACCTGTCCGCCTTTCTCCCTTCGGGAAGCGTGGCGCTTTCTCATAGCTCACGCTGTAGG
TATCTCAGTTCGGTGTAGGTCGTTCGCTCCAAGCTGGGCTGTGTGCACGAACCCCCCGTTCAGCCCGACC
GCTGCGCCTTATCCGGTAACTATCGTCTTGAGTCCAACCCGGTAAGACACGACTTATCGCCACTGGCAGC
AGCCACTGGTAACAGGATTAGCAGAGCGAGGTATGTAGGCGGTGCTACAGAGTTCTTGAAGTGGTGGCCT
AACTACGGCTACACTAGAAGGACAGTATTTGGTATCTGCGCTCTGCTGAAGCCAGTTACCTTCGGAAAAA
GAGTTGGTAGCTCTTGATCCGGCAAACAAACCACCGCTGGTAGCGGTGGTTTTTTTGTTTGCAAGCAGCA
GATTACGCGCAGAAAAAAAGGATCTCAAGAAGATCCTTTGATCTTTTCTACGGGGTCTGACGCTCAGTGG
AACGAAAACTCACGTTAAGGGATTTTGGTCATGAGATTATCAAAAAGGATCTTCACCTAGATCCTTTTAA
ATTAAAAATGAAGTTTTAAATCAATCTAAAGTATATATGAGTAAACTTGGTCTGACAGTTACCAATGCTT
AATCAGTGAGGCACCTATCTCAGCGATCTGTCTATTTCGTTCATCCATAGTTGCCTGACTCCCCGTCGTG
TAGATAACTACGATACGGGAGGGCTTACCATCTGGCCCCAGTGCTGCAATGATACCGCGAGACCCACGCT
CACCGGCTCCAGATTTATCAGCAATAAACCAGCCAGCCGGAAGGGCCGAGCGCAGAAGTGGTCCTGCAAC
TTTATCCGCCTCCATCCAGTCTATTAATTGTTGCCGGGAAGCTAGAGTAAGTAGTTCGCCAGTTAATAGT
TTGCGCAACGTTGTTGCCATTGCTACAGGCATCGTGGTGTCACGCTCGTCGTTTGGTATGGCTTCATTCA
GCTCCGGTTCCCAACGATCAAGGCGAGTTACATGATCCCCCATGTTGTGCAAAAAAGCGGTTAGCTCCTT
CGGTCCTCCGATCGTTGTCAGAAGTAAGTTGGCCGCAGTGTTATCACTCATGGTTATGGCAGCACTGCAT
AATTCTCTTACTGTCATGCCATCCGTAAGATGCTTTTCTGTGACTGGTGAGTACTCAACCAAGTCATTCT
GAGAATAGTGTATGCGGCGACCGAGTTGCTCTTGCCCGGCGTCAATACGGGATAATACCGCGCCACATAG
CAGAACTTTAAAAGTGCTCATCATTGGAAAACGTTCTTCGGGGCGAAAACTCTCAAGGATCTTACCGCTG
TTGAGATCCAGTTCGATGTAACCCACTCGTGCACCCAACTGATCTTCAGCATCTTTTACTTTCACCAGCG
TTTCTGGGTGAGCAAAAACAGGAAGGCAAAATGCCGCAAAAAAGGGAATAAGGGCGACACGGAAATGTTG
AATACTCATACTCTTCCTTTTTCAATATTATTGAAGCATTTATCAGGGTTATTGTCTCATGAGCGGATAC
ATATTTGAATGTATTTAGAAAAATAAACAAATAGGGGTTCCGCGCACATTTCCCCGAAAAGTGCCACCTG
ACGTCTAAGAAACCATTATTATCATGACATTAACCTATAAAAATAGGCGTATCACGAGGCCCTTTCGTCT
TCACCTCGAGAAA
